Addgene plasmid #243923: pUPD3_PARTPRM_Para
Purpose: GoldenBraid2.0 Arabinose-Inducible promoter, not including ribosome binding site. Lacks activator protein, AraC.
Depositing lab: Christophe Herman. Depositing organization: Baylor College of Medicine. Publication: GoldenBraid2.0 E. coli: a comprehensive and characterized toolkit for enterics. Cooke MB, Welch KT, Ramirez LD, Wen AX, Marciano DC, Herman C. Synth Biol (Oxf). 2025 Aug 14;10(1):ysaf015. doi: 10.1093/synbio/ysaf015. eCollection 2025. PubMed 40927394.
Backbone
  Vector backbone: pUPD3
  Vector type: Bacterial Expression
Growth in bacteria
  Bacterial resistance: Chloramphenicol, 25 μg/mL
  Growth temperature: 37°C
  Growth strain: DH5alpha
  Copy number: High Copy
Gene/Insert
  Gene/Insert name: ParaBAD without araC
  Species: Escherichia coli
  Insert size (bp): 312
  Cloning method: Golden Gate
Terms and licenses: Academic/Nonprofit Terms; Industry Terms: Not Available to Industry
How to cite: pUPD3_PARTPRM_Para was a gift from Christophe Herman (Addgene plasmid # 243923 ; http://n2t.net/addgene:243923 ; RRID:Addgene_243923)
