[The description below was written by a language model from this plasmid's Addgene catalogue record and pLannotate feature annotations shown in this document.]
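Description:
pUPD3_PARTPRM_Para is a small (about 2.7 kb) GoldenBraid2.0 part-donor plasmid that holds the Escherichia coli arabinose-inducible araBAD promoter as a standardized, reusable promoter part. It is built on the pUPD3 entry backbone. It replicates at high copy in E. coli from a ColE1/pUC-type origin and is selected with chloramphenicol through a cat gene driven by its own promoter. The backbone also carries an f1 phage origin, which can support single-stranded DNA production. A short lacZα remnant and flanking T7 and SP6 phage promoters bracket the cloning position. These are typical leftovers of a blue/white-screening entry vector whose lacZα cassette has been replaced by the inserted part. A small tet promoter fragment is also annotated but appears to be residual backbone sequence.

The payload is a 312 bp insert described as ParaBAD without araC, and the annotated araBAD promoter lies within it. The part deliberately stops short of a ribosome binding site, so in Golden Gate assembly it is meant to be combined with separate RBS, coding sequence and terminator parts to build a transcriptional unit. It also lacks the divergently transcribed araC gene that encodes the promoter's arabinose-responsive regulator. Regulated induction therefore depends on AraC supplied from elsewhere, such as the host chromosome or another module.

Although the plasmid is catalogued as a bacterial expression vector, it expresses no gene of interest itself. It serves as a building block in a characterized GoldenBraid toolkit for constructing genetic circuits in E. coli and related enteric bacteria.
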