Features (pLannotate 1.2.2; 9 found; start..end, strand, type, name):
    157..322     +  promoter       araBAD promoter: araBAD; promoter of the L-arabinose operon of E. coli; the araC regulatory gene is transcribed in the opposite direction (Guzman et al., 1995)
    364..382     -  promoter       SP6 promoter: promoter for bacteriophage SP6 RNA polymerase
    529..1117    -  rep_origin     ori: high-copy-number ColE1/pMB1/pBR322/pUC origin of replication
   1232..1334    +  promoter       cat promoter: promoter of the E. coli cat gene encoding chloramphenicol acetyltransferase
   1335..1991    +  CDS            cat: CAT_ECOLX - Experimental evidence at protein level: Swiss-Prot protein existence level 1. This enzyme is an effector of chloramphenicol resistance in bacteria. From Escherichia coli. This protein is used as a marker in many commonly used cloning vectors, such as pACYC184.
   2079..2096    -  promoter       tet promoter (fragment): E. coli promoter for tetracycline efflux protein gene
   2107..2562    +  rep_origin     f1 ori (sequence partly withheld): f1 bacteriophage origin of replication; arrow indicates direction of (+) strand synthesis
   2581..2602    -  CDS            lacZα (fragment): LacZα fragment of β-galactosidase; lacZ fragment
   2605..2623    +  promoter       T7 promoter: promoter for bacteriophage T7 RNA polymerase
>Addgene plasmid #243923 | pUPD3_PARTPRM_Para | addgene full sequence | sequence record 488103 | Addgene NGS Result
GGTCTCGGGAGACTTTTCATACTCCCACCATTCAGAGAAGAAACCAATTGTCCATATTGCATCAGACATT
GCCGTCACTGCGTCTTTTACTGGCTCTTCTCGCTAACCCAACCGGTAACCCCGCTTATTAAAAGCATTCT
GTAACAAAGCGGGACCAAAGCCATGACAAAAACGCGTAACAAAAGTGTCTATAATCACGGCAGAAAAGTC
CACATTGATTATTTGCACGGCGTCACACTTTGCTATGCCATAGCATTTTTATCCATAAGATTAGCGGATC
CTACCTGACGCTTTTTATCGCAACTCTCTACTGTTTCTCCATACAAACGAGACCACTCATCGCCCAATCA
CTAGTGAATTCGTTCTATAGTGTCACCTAAATACCATAGAGCCGTTGGTCATAGCTGTTTCCTGTCCAGG
CATCATGACACGGTTATCCACAGAATCAGGGGATAACGCAGGAAAGAACATGTGAGCAAAAGGCCAGCAA
AAGGCCAGGAACCGTAAAAAGGCCGCGTTGCTGGCGTTTTTCCATAGGCTCCGCCCCCCTGACGAGCATC
ACAAAAATCGACGCTCAAGTCAGAGGTGGCGAAACCCGACAGGACTATAAAGATACCAGGCGTTTCCCCC
TGGAAGCTCCCTCGTGCGCTCTCCTGTTCCGACCCTGCCGCTTACCGGATACCTGTCCGCCTTTCTCCCT
TCGGGAAGCGTGGCGCTTTCTCATAGCTCACGCTGTAGGTATCTCAGTTCGGTGTAGGTCGTTCGCTCCA
AGCTGGGCTGTGTGCACGAACCCCCCGTTCAGCCCGACCGCTGCGCCTTATCCGGTAACTATCGTCTTGA
GTCCAACCCGGTAAGACACGACTTATCGCCACTGGCAGCAGCCACTGGTAACAGGATTAGCAGAGCGAGG
TATGTAGGCGGTGCTACAGAGTTCTTGAAGTGGTGGCCTAACTACGGCTACACTAGAAGAACAGTATTTG
GTATCTGCGCTCTGCTGAAGCCAGTTACCTTCGGAAAAAGAGTTGGTAGCTCTTGATCCGGCAAACAAAC
CACCGCTGGTAGCGGTGGTTTTTTTGTTTGCAAGCAGCAGATTACGCGCAGAAAAAAAGGATCTCAAGAA
GATCCTTTGATCTTTTCTACGGGGTCTGACGCTCAGTGGAACGAAAACTCACGTTAAGGGATTTTGGTCA
TGAGATTATCAAAAAGGATCTTCACCTAGATCCTTTTGTGATGATCGGCACGTAAGAGGTTCCAACTTTC
ACCATAATGAAATAAGATCACTACCGGGCGTATTTTTTGAGTTATCGAGATTTTCAGGAGCTAAGGAAGC
TAAAATGGAGAAAAAAATCACTGGATATACCACCGTTGATATATCCCAATGGCATCGTAAAGAACATTTT
GAGGCATTTCAGTCAGTTGCTCAATGTACCTATAACCAGACCGTTCAGCTGGATATTACGGCCTTTTTAA
AGACCGTAAAGAAAAATAAGCACAAGTTTTATCCGGCCTTTATTCACATTCTTGCCCGCCTGATGAATGC
TCATCCGGAATTCCGTATGGCAATGAAAGACGGTGAGCTGGTGATATGGGATAGTGTTCACCCTTGTTAC
ACCGTTTTCCATGAGCAAACTGAAACGTTTTCATCGCTCTGGAGTGAATACCACGACGATTTCCGGCAGT
TTCTACACATATATTCGCAAGATGTGGCGTGTTACGGTGAAAACCTGGCCTATTTCCCTAAAGGGTTTAT
TGAGAATATGTTTTTCGTGTCAGCCAATCCCTGGGTGAGTTTCACCAGTTTTGATTTAAACGTGGCCAAT
ATGGACAACTTCTTCGCCCCCGTTTTCACCATGGGCAAATATTATACGCAAGGCGACAAGGTGCTGATGC
CGCTGGCGATTCAGGTTCATCATGCCGTTTGTGATGGCTTCCATGTCGGCAGAATGCTTAATGAATTACA
ACAGTACTGCGATGAGTGGCAGGGCGGGGCGTAATTTTTTTAAGGCAGTTATTGGTGCCCTTAAACGCCT
GGTTGCTACGCCTGAATAAGTGATAATAAGCGGATGAATGGCAGAAATTCGATGATAAGCTGTCAAACAT
GATGT
[125 nt withheld, positions 2106-2230]
C
[91 nt withheld, positions 2232-2322]
AGGGTGATGGTTCACGTAGTGGGCCAGCGCCCTGATAGACGGTTTTTCGCCCTTTGACGTTGGAGTCCAC
GTTCTTT
[37 nt withheld, positions 2400-2436]
ACCCTATCTCGGTCTATTCTTTTGATTTATAAGGGATTTTGCCGATTTCGGCCTATTGGTTAAAAAATGA
GCTGATTTAACAAAAATTTAACGCGAATTTTAACAAAATATTAACGCTTACAATTTTAACATTGTAGAAA
CGCATGTAAAACGACGGCCAGTGAATTGTAATACGACTCACTATAGGGTGAATTCCGCTTAGGACCTTAG
ATATTGATCTCAA
